>Addgene plasmid #173727 | pBID2_Gateway>LexQF | addgene full sequence | sequence record 341678 | Addgene NGS Result
CTAAATTGTAAGCGTTAATATTTTGTTAAAATTCGCGTTAAATTTTTGTTAAATCAGCTCATTTTTTAAC
CAATAGGCCGAAATCGGCAAAATCCCTTATAAATCAAAAGAATAGACCGAGATAGGGT
[37 nt withheld, positions 129-165]
AAAGAACGTGGACTCCAACGTCAAAGG
[49 nt withheld, positions 193-241]
T
[91 nt withheld, positions 243-333]
G
[124 nt withheld, positions 335-458]
CCCATTCGCCATTCAGGCTGCGCAACTGTTGGGAAGGGCGATCGGTGCGGGCCTCTTCGCTATTACGCCA
GCTGGCGAAAGGGGGATGTGCTGCAAGGCGATTAAGTTGGGTAACGCCAGGGTTTTCCCAGTCACGACGT
TGTAAAACGACGGCCAGTGAATTGTAATACGACTCACTATAGGGCGAATTGGGTACGTACCGGGCCCCTA
GTATGTATGTAAGTTAATAAAACCCATTTTTGCGGAAAGTAGATAAAAAAAACATTTTTTTTTTTTACTG
CACTGGATATCATTGAACTTATCTGATCAGTTTTAAATTTACTTCGATCCAAGGGTATTTGATGTACCAG
GTTCTTTCGATTACCTCTCACTCAAAATGACATTCCACTCAAAGTCAGCGCTGTTTGCCTCCTTCTCTGT
CCACAGAAATATCGCCGTCTCTTTCGCCGCTGCGTCCGCTATCTCTTTCGCCACCGTTTGTAGCGTTACG
TAGCGTCAATGTCCGCCTTCAGTTGCATTTTGTCAGCGGTTTCGTGACGAAGCTCCAAGCGGTTTACGCC
ATCAATTAAACACAAAGTGCTGTGCCAAAACTCCTCTCGCTTCTTATTTTTGTTTGTTTTTTGAGTGATT
GGGGTGGTGATTGGTTTTGGGTGGGTAAGCAGGGGAAAGTGTGAAAAATCCCGGCAATGGGCCAAGAGGA
TCAGGAGCTATTAATTCGCGGAGGCAGCAAACACCCATCTGCCGAGCATCTGAACAATGTGAGTAGTACA
TGTGCATACATCTTAAGTTCACTTGATCTATAGGAACTGCGATTGCAACATCAAATTGTCTGCGGCGTGA
GAACTGCGACCCACAAAAATCCCAAACCGCAATTGCACAAACAAATAGTGACACGAAACAGATTATTCTG
GTAGCTGTTCTCGCTATATAAGACAATTTTTGAGATCATATCATGATCAAGACATCTAAAGGCATTCATT
TTCGACTATATTCTTTTTTACAAAAAATATAACAACCAGATATTTTAAGCTGATCCTAGATGCACAAAAA
ATAAATAAAAGTATAAACCTACTTCGTAGGATACTTCGGGGTACTTTTTGTTCGGGGTTAGATGAGCATA
ACGCTTGTAGTTGATATTTGAGATCCCCTATCATTGCAGGGTGACAGCGGAGCGGCTTCGCAGAGCTGCA
TTAACCAGGGCTTCGGGCAGGCCAAAAACTACGGCACGCTCCGGCCACCCAGTCCGCCGGAGGACTCCGG
TTCAGGGAGCGGCCAACTAGCCGAGAACCTCACCTATGCCTGGCACAATATGGACATCTTTGGGGCGGTC
AATCAGCCGGGCTCCGGATGGCGGCAGCTGGTCAACCGGACACGCGGACTATTCTGCAACGAGCGACACA
TACCGGCGCCCAGGAAACATTTGCTCAAGAACGGTGAGTTTCTATTCGCAGTCGGCTGATCTGTGTGAAA
TCTTAATAAAGGGTCCAATTACCAATTTGAAACTCAGTTTGCGGCGTGGCCTATCCGGGCGAACTTTTGG
CCGTGATGGGCAGTTCCGGTGCCGGAAAGACGACCCTGCTGAATGCCCTTGCCTTTCGATCGCCGCAGGG
CATCCAAGTATCGCCATCCGGGATGCGACTGCTCAATGGCCAACCTGTGGACGCCAAGGAGATGCAGGCC
AGGTGCGCCTATGTCCAGCAGGATGACCTCTTTATCGGCTCCCTAACGGCCAGGGAACACCTGATTTTCC
AAGCCATGGTGCGGATGCCACGACATCTGACCTATCGGCAGCGAGTGGCCCGCGTGGATCAGGTGATCCA
GGAGCTTTCGCTCAGCAAATGTCAGCACACGATCATCGGTGTGCCCGGCAGGGTGAAAGGTCTGTCCGGC
GGAGAAAGGAAGCGTCTGGCATTCGCCTCCGAGGCTCTAACCGATCCGCCGCTTCTGATCTGCGATGAGC
CCACCTCCGGACTGGACTCCTTTACCGCCCACAGCGTCGTCCAGGTGCTGAAGAAGCTGTCGCAGAAGGG
CAAGACCGTCATCCTGACCATTCATCAGCCGTCTTCCGAGCTGTTTGAGCTCTTTGACAAGATCCTTCTG
ATGGCCGAGGGCAGGGTAGCTTTCTTGGGCACTCCCAGCGAAGCCGTCGACTTCTTTTCCTAGTGAGTTC
GATGTGTTTATTAAGGGTATCTAGTATTACATAACATCTCAACTCCTATCCAGCGTGGGTGCCCAGTGTC
CTACCAACTACAATCCGGCGGACTTTTACGTACAGGTGTTGGCCGTTGTGCCCGGACGGGAGATCGAGTC
CCGTGATCGGATCGCCAAGATATGCGACAATTTTGCCATTAGCAAAGTAGCCCGGGATATGGAGCAGTTG
TTGGCCACCAAAAATCTGGAGAAGCCACTGGAGCAGCCGGAGAATGGGTACACCTACAAGGCCACCTGGT
TCATGCAGTTCCGGGCGGTCCTGTGGCGATCCTGGCTGTCGGTGCTCAAGGAACCACTCCTCGTAAAAGT
GCGACTTATTCAGACAACGGTGAGTGGTTCCAGTGGAAACAAATGATATAACGCTTACAATTCTTGGAAA
CAAATTCGCTAGATTTTAGATAGAATTGCCTGATTCCACACCCTTCTTAGTTTTTTTCAATGAGATGTAT
AGTTTATAGTTTTGCAGAAGATAAATAAATTTCATTTAACTCGCGAATATTAATGAGATGCGAGTAACAT
TTTAATTTGCAGATGGTTGCCATCTTGATTGGCCTCATCTTTTTGGGCCAACAACTCACGCAAGTGGGTG
TGATGAATATCAACGGAGCCATCTTCCTCTTCCTGACCAACATGACCTTTCAAAACGTCTTTGCCACGAT
AAATGTAAGTCATGTTTAGAATACATTTGCATTTCAATAATTTACTAACTTTCTAATGAATCGATTCGAT
TTAGGTGTTCACCTCAGAGCTGCCAGTTTTTATGAGGGAGGCCCGAAGTCGACTTTATCGCTGTGACACA
TACTTTCTGGGCAAAACGATTGCCGAATTGCCGCTTTTTCTCACAGTGCCACTGGTCTTCACGGCGATTG
CCTATCCGATGATCGGACTGCGGGCCGGAGTGCTGCACTTCTTCAACTGCCTGGCGCTGGTCACTCTGGT
GGCCAATGTGTCAACGTCCTTCGGATATCTAATATCCTGCGCCAGCTCCTCGACCTCGATGGCGCTGTCT
GTGGGTCCGCCGGTTATCATACCATTCCTGCTCTTTGGCGGCTTCTTCTTGAACTCGGGCTCGGTGCCAG
TATACCTCAAATGGTTGTCGTACCTCTCATGGTTCCGTTACGCCAACGAGGGTCTGCTGATTAACCAATG
GGCGGACGTGGAGCCGGGCGAAATTAGCTGCACATCGTCGAACACCACGTGCCCCAGTTCGGGCAAGGTC
ATCCTGGAGACGCTTAACTTCTCCGCCGCCGATCTGCCGCTGGACTACGTGGGTCTGGCCATTCTCATCG
TGAGCTTCCGGGTGCTCGCATATCTGGCTCTAAGACTTCGGGCCCGACGCAAGGAGTAGCCGACATATAT
CCGAAATAACTGCTTGTTTTTTTTTTTTACCATTATTACCATCGTGTTTACTGTTTATTGCCCCCTCAAA
AAGCTAATGTAATTATATTTGTGCCAATAAAAACAAGATATGACCTATAGAATACAAGTATTTCCCCTTC
GAACATCCCCACAAGTAGACTTTGGATTTGTCTTCTAACCAAAAGACTTACACACCTGCATACCTTACAT
CAAAAACTCGTTTATCGCTACATAAAACACCGGGATATATTTTTTATATACATACTTTTCAAATCGCGCG
CCCTCTTCATAATTCACCTCCACCACACCACGTTTCGTAGTTGCTCTTTCGCTGTCTCCCACCCGCTCTC
CGCAACACATTCACCTTTTGTTCGACGACCTTGGAGCGACTGTCGTTAGTTCCGCGCGATTCGGTTCGCT
CAAATGGTTCCGAGTGGTTCATTTCGTCTCAATAGAAATTAGTAATAAATATTTGTATGTACAATTTATT
TGCTCCAATATATTTGTATATATTTCCCTCACAGCTATATTTATTCTAATTTAATATTATGACTTTTTAA
GGTAATTTTTTGTGACCTGTTCGGAGTGATTAGCGTTACAATTTGAACTGAAAGTGACATCCAGTGTTTG
TTCCTTGTGTAGATGCATCTCAAAAAAATGGTGGGCATAATAGTGTTGTTTATATATATCAAAAATAACA
ACTATAATAATAAGAATACATTTAATTTAGAAAATGCTTGGATTTCACTGGAACTAGGCTAGCATAACTT
CGTATAATGTATGCTATACGAAGTTATGCTAGCGGATCCTGGCCACGTAATAAGTGTGCGTTGAATTTAT
TCGCAAAAACATTGCATATTTTCGGCAAAGTAAAATTTTGTTGCATACCTTATCAAAAAATAAGTGCTGC
ATACTTTTTAGAGAAACCAAATAATTTTTTATTGCATACCCGTTTTTAATAAAATACATTGCATACCCTC
TTTTAATAAAAAATATTGCATACTTTGACGAAACAAATTTTCGTTGCATACCCAATAAAAGATTATTATA
TTGCATACCCGTTTTTAATAAAATACATTGCATACCCTCTTTTAATAAAAAATATTGCATACGTTGACGA
AACAAATTTTCGTTGCATACCCAATAAAAGATTATTATATTGCATACCTTTTCTTGCCATACCATTTAGC
CGATCAATTGTGCTCGGCAACAGTATATTTGTGGTGTGCCAACCAACAACAGATCTGAATTCGCTTAATT
AAACAAGTTTGTACAAAAAAGCTGAACGAGAAACGTAAAATGATATAAATATCAATATATTAAATTAGAT
TTTGCATAAAAAACAGACTACATAATACTGTAAAACACAACATATCCAGTCACTATGGCGGCCGCATTAG
GCACCCCAGGCTTTACACTTTATGCTTCCGGCTCGTATAATGTGTGGATTTTGAGTTAGGATCCGTCGAG
ATTTTCAGGAGCTAAGGAAGCTAAAATGGAGAAAAAAATCACTGGATATACCACCGTTGATATATCCCAA
TGGCATCGTAAAGAACATTTTGAGGCATTTCAGTCAGTTGCTCAATGTACCTATAACCAGACCGTTCAGC
TGGATATTACGGCCTTTTTAAAGACCGTAAAGAAAAATAAGCACAAGTTTTATCCGGCCTTTATTCACAT
TCTTGCCCGCCTGATGAATGCTCATCCGGAATTCCGTATGGCAATGAAAGACGGTGAGCTGGTGATATGG
GATAGTGTTCACCCTTGTTACACCGTTTTCCATGAGCAAACTGAAACGTTTTCATCGCTCTGGAGTGAAT
ACCACGACGATTTCCGGCAGTTTCTACACATATATTCGCAAGATGTGGCGTGTTACGGTGAAAACCTGGC
CTATTTCCCTAAAGGGTTTATTGAGAATATGTTTTTCGTCTCAGCCAATCCCTGGGTGAGTTTCACCAGT
TTTGATTTAAACGTGGCCAATATGGACAACTTCTTCGCCCCCGTTTTCACCATGGGCAAATATTATACGC
AAGGCGACAAGGTGCTGATGCCGCTGGCGATTCAGGTTCATCATGCCGTTTGTGATGGCTTCCATGTCGG
CAGAATGCTTAATGAATTACAACAGTACTGCGATGAGTGGCAGGGCGGGGCGTAAACGCGTGGATCCGGC
TTACTAAAAGCCAGATAACAGTATGCGTATTTGCGCGCTGATTTTTGCGGTATAAGAATATATACTGATA
TGTATACCCGAAGTATGTCAAAAAGAGGTATGCTATGAAGCAGCGTATTACAGTGACAGTTGACAGCGAC
AGCTATCAGTTGCTCAAGGCATATATGATGTCAATATCTCCGGTCTGGTAAGCACAACCATGCAGAATGA
AGCCCGTCGTCTGCGTGCCGAACGCTGGAAAGCGGAAAATCAGGAAGGGATGGCTGAGGTCGCCCGGTTT
ATTGAAATGAACGGCTCTTTTGCTGACGAGAACAGGGGCTGGTGAAATGCAGTTTAAGGTTTACACCTAT
AAAAGAGAGAGCCGTTATCGTCTGTTTGTGGATGTACAGAGTGATATTATTGACACGCCCGGGCGACGGA
TGGTGATCCCCCTGGCCAGTGCACGTCTGCTGTCAGATAAAGTCTCCCGTGAACTTTACCCGGTGGTGCA
TATCGGGGATGAAAGCTGGCGCATGATGACCACCGATATGGCCAGTGTGCCGGTCTCCGTTATCGGGGAA
GAAGTGGCTGATCTCAGCCACCGCGAAAATGACATCAAAAACGCCATTAACCTGATGTTCTGGGGAATAT
AAATGTCAGGCTCCCTTATACACAGCCAGTCTGCAGGTCGACCATAGTGACTGGATATGTTGTGTTTTAC
AGTATTATGTAGTCTGTTTTTTATGCAAAATCTAATTTAATATATTGATATTTATATCATTTTACGTTTC
TCGTTCAGCTTTCTTGTACAAAGTGGTGATAAACGGCCGGCCGAGCTCGCCCGGGGATCGAGCGCAGCGG
TATAAAAGGGCGCGGGGTGGCTGAGAGCATCAGTTGTGAATGAATGTTCGAGCCGAGCAGACGTGCCGCT
GCCTTCGTTAATATCCTTTGAATAAGCCAACTTTGAATCACAAGACGCATACCAAACGGTACCAGATCTA
AAAGGTAGGTTCAACCACTGATGCCTAGGCACACCGAAACGACTAACCCTAATTCTTATCCTTTACTTCA
GGCGGCCGCGTTTAAACAACTTAAAAAAAAAAATCAAAATGCCACCCAAGAAGAAGCGAAAAGTAGAAGA
TCCAATGAAGGCTCTCACGGCCCGACAACAGGAAGTTTTTGATTTGATACGGGATCATATATCCCAAACG
GGTATGCCTCCGACCCGCGCAGAGATAGCACAGCGACTGGGCTTTCGATCGCCTAACGCCGCGGAGGAGC
ACTTGAAGGCACTGGCCCGCAAGGGTGTCATTGAAATCGTGTCCGGTGCGAGCCGCGGAATCCGGCTGTT
GCAGGAGGAGGAAGAGGGCCTGCCACTGGTGGGACGCGTGGCCGCTGGCGAGCCGCTGCTGGCCCAGCAA
CACATAGAGGGACACTATCAGGTGGACCCCTCCTTGTTTAAGCCAAATGCTGATTTCCTGTTGCGGGTGT
CGGGAATGTCCATGAAGGACATCGGTATTATGGATGGTGACCTCCTCGCCGTCCATAAGACACAGGATGT
CAGGAACGGCCAGGTAGTCGTTGCCAGGATAGACGATGAGGTCACTGTGAAACGTCTCAAGAAGCAAGGC
AATAAGGTCGAGCTGCTGCCGGAGAATAGCGAGTTCAAGCCGATCGTGGTGGATCTGCGACAGCAGTCCT
TTACTATCGAGGGCTTGGCCGTGGGTGTGATCCGCAACGGAGATTGGCTGGGACGTCAGTTGGAGCTCCC
TCCTACCGCCACGGCTACGGCCTCGATAATGCCGCACGTGATGGAGCAGCCTCTCAGTACCAGCATTAAC
CCCGTCAACGACCGCTTCAACGGTATTCCCAACCCCACTCCGTATAACTCCGATGCAGCTCTCGATGCTA
TCACTCAGACCAACGATTATGGAAGCGTAAATACACATGGTATCCTCTCTACTTACCCGCCACCGGCTAC
GCACCTTAATGAAGCTTCCGTCGCTCTCGCTCCCGGTGGCGCCCCCCCCCGACCGCCTCCTCCGTATGTT
GACAGCACGACCAATCACCCGCCGTACCACTCGAATCTGGTTCCAATGGCGAACTTTGGTTACTCGACCG
TTGATTACGATGCCATGGTTGACGATTTGGCTAGCATTGAATACACGGACGCTGTGGATGTCGACCCACA
GTTTATGACCAATCTGGGATTCGTTCCTGGATGTAACTTCTCCGACATTAATACATACGAACAGTGACCT
GCAGGAATGAATCGTTTTTAAAATAACAAATCAATTGTTTTATAATATTCGTACGATTCTTTGATTATGT
AATAAAATGTGATCATTAGGAAGATTACGAAAAATATAAAAAATATGAGTTCTGTGTGTATAACAAATGC
TGTAAACGCCACAATTGTGTTTGTTGCAAATAAACCCATGATTATTTGATTAAAATTGTTGTTTTCTTTG
TTCATAGACAATAGTGTGTTTTGCCTAAACGTGTACTGCATAAACTCCATGCGAGTGTATAGCGAGCTAG
TGGCTAACGCTTGCCCCACCAAAGTAGATTCGTCAAAATCCTCAATTTCATCACCCTCCTCCAAGTTTAA
CATTTGGCCGTCGGAATTAACTTCTAAAGATGCCACATAATCTAATAAATGAAATAGAGATTCAAACGTG
GCGTCATCGTCCGTTTCGACCATTTCCGAAAAGAACTCGGGCATAAACTCTATGATTTCTCTGGACGTGG
TGTTGTCGAAACTCTCAAAGTACGCAGTCAGGAACGTGCGCGACATGTCGTCGGGAAACTCGCGCGGAAA
CATGTTGTTGTAACCGAACGGGTCCCATAGCGCCAAAACCAAATCTGCCAGCGTCAATAGAATGAGCACG
ATGCCGACAATGGAGCTGGCTTGGATAGCGATTCGAGTTAACTCTAGAAGATCTTGGCCACGTAATAAGT
GTGCGTTGAATTTATTCGCAAAAACATTGCATATTTTCGGCAAAGTAAAATTTTGTTGCATACCTTATCA
AAAAATAAGTGCTGCATACTTTTTAGAGAAACCAAATAATTTTTTATTGCATACCCGTTTTTAATAAAAT
ACATTGCATACCCTCTTTTAATAAAAAATATTGCATACTTTGACGAAACAAATTTTCGTTGCATACCCAA
TAAAAGATTATTATATTGCATACCCGTTTTTAATAAAATACATTGCATACCCTCTTTTAATAAAAAATAT
TGCATACGTTGACGAAACAAATTTTCGTTGCATACCCAATAAAAGATTATTATATTGCATACCTTTTCTT
GCCATACCATTTAGCCGATCAATTGTGCTCGGCAACAGTATATTTGTGGTGTGCCAACCAACAACGGATC
CACTAGTGTCGACGATGTAGGTCACGGTCTCGAAGCCGCGGTGCGGGTGCCAGGGCGTGCCCTTGGGCTC
CCCGGGCGCGTACTCCACCTCACCCATCTGGTCCATCATGATGAACGGGTCGAGGTGGCGGTAGTTGATC
CCGGCGAACGCGCGGCGCACCGGGAAGCCCTCGCCCTCGAAACCGCTGGGCGCGGTGGTCACGGTGAGCA
CGGGACGTGCGACGGCGTCGGCGGGTGCGGATACGCGGGGCAGCGTCAGCGGGTTCTCGACGGTCACGGC
GGGCATGTCGACACTAGTTCTAGCCAGCTTTTGTTCCCTTTAGTGAGGGTTAATTTCGAGCTTGGCGTAA
TCATGGTCATAGCTGTTTCCTGTGTGAAATTGTTATCCGCTCACAATTCCACACAACATACGAGCCGGAA
GCATAAAGTGTAAAGCCTGGGGTGCCTAATGAGTGAGCTAACTCACATTAATTGCGTTGCGCTCACTGCC
CGCTTTCCAGTCGGGAAACCTGTCGTGCCAGCTGCATTAATGAATCGGCCAACGCGCGGGGAGAGGCGGT
TTGCGTATTGGGCGCTCTTCCGCTTCCTCGCTCACTGACTCGCTGCGCTCGGTCGTTCGGCTGCGGCGAG
CGGTATCAGCTCACTCAAAGGCGGTAATACGGTTATCCACAGAATCAGGGGATAACGCAGGAAAGAACAT
GTGAGCAAAAGGCCAGCAAAAGGCCAGGAACCGTAAAAAGGCCGCGTTGCTGGCGTTTTTCCATAGGCTC
CGCCCCCCTGACGAGCATCACAAAAATCGACGCTCAAGTCAGAGGTGGCGAAACCCGACAGGACTATAAA
GATACCAGGCGTTTCCCCCTGGAAGCTCCCTCGTGCGCTCTCCTGTTCCGACCCTGCCGCTTACCGGATA
CCTGTCCGCCTTTCTCCCTTCGGGAAGCGTGGCGCTTTCTCATAGCTCACGCTGTAGGTATCTCAGTTCG
GTGTAGGTCGTTCGCTCCAAGCTGGGCTGTGTGCACGAACCCCCCGTTCAGCCCGACCGCTGCGCCTTAT
CCGGTAACTATCGTCTTGAGTCCAACCCGGTAAGACACGACTTATCGCCACTGGCAGCAGCCACTGGTAA
CAGGATTAGCAGAGCGAGGTATGTAGGCGGTGCTACAGAGTTCTTGAAGTGGTGGCCTAACTACGGCTAC
ACTAGAAGAACAGTATTTGGTATCTGCGCTCTGCTGAAGCCAGTTACCTTCGGAAAAAGAGTTGGTAGCT
CTTGATCCGGCAAACAAACCACCGCTGGTAGCGGTGGTTTTTTTGTTTGCAAGCAGCAGATTACGCGCAG
AAAAAAAGGATCTCAAGAAGATCCTTTGATCTTTTCTACGGGGTCTGACGCTCAGTGGAACGAAAACTCA
CGTTAAGGGATTTTGGTCATGAGATTATCAAAAAGGATCTTCACCTAGATCCTTTTAAATTAAAAATGAA
GTTTTAAATCAATCTAAAGTATATATGAGTAAACTTGGTCTGACAGTTACCAATGCTTAATCAGTGAGGC
ACCTATCTCAGCGATCTGTCTATTTCGTTCATCCATAGTTGCCTGACTCCCCGTCGTGTAGATAACTACG
ATACGGGAGGGCTTACCATCTGGCCCCAGTGCTGCAATGATACCGCGAGACCCACGCTCACCGGCTCCAG
ATTTATCAGCAATAAACCAGCCAGCCGGAAGGGCCGAGCGCAGAAGTGGTCCTGCAACTTTATCCGCCTC
CATCCAGTCTATTAATTGTTGCCGGGAAGCTAGAGTAAGTAGTTCGCCAGTTAATAGTTTGCGCAACGTT
GTTGCCATTGCTACAGGCATCGTGGTGTCACGCTCGTCGTTTGGTATGGCTTCATTCAGCTCCGGTTCCC
AACGATCAAGGCGAGTTACATGATCCCCCATGTTGTGCAAAAAAGCGGTTAGCTCCTTCGGTCCTCCGAT
CGTTGTCAGAAGTAAGTTGGCCGCAGTGTTATCACTCATGGTTATGGCAGCACTGCATAATTCTCTTACT
GTCATGCCATCCGTAAGATGCTTTTCTGTGACTGGTGAGTACTCAACCAAGTCATTCTGAGAATAGTGTA
TGCGGCGACCGAGTTGCTCTTGCCCGGCGTCAATACGGGATAATACCGCGCCACATAGCAGAACTTTAAA
AGTGCTCATCATTGGAAAACGTTCTTCGGGGCGAAAACTCTCAAGGATCTTACCGCTGTTGAGATCCAGT
TCGATGTAACCCACTCGTGCACCCAACTGATCTTCAGCATCTTTTACTTTCACCAGCGTTTCTGGGTGAG
CAAAAACAGGAAGGCAAAATGCCGCAAAAAAGGGAATAAGGGCGACACGGAAATGTTGAATACTCATACT
CTTCCTTTTTCAATATTATTGAAGCATTTATCAGGGTTATTGTCTCATGAGCGGATACATATTTGAATGT
ATTTAGAAAAATAAACAAATAGGGGTTCCGCGCACATTTCCCCGAAAAGTGCCAC
Features (pLannotate 1.2.2; 27 found; start..end, strand, type, name):
     30..458     -  rep_origin     f1 ori (sequence partly withheld): f1 bacteriophage origin of replication; arrow indicates direction of (+) strand synthesis
    463..620     -  CDS            lacZα (fragment): LacZα fragment of β-galactosidase; lacZ fragment
    623..641     +  promoter       T7 promoter: promoter for bacteriophage T7 RNA polymerase
    666..4785    +  gene           mini-white: white; This modified version of the white gene lacks part of the first intron.
   4792..4825    -  protein_bind   loxP: Cre-mediated recombination occurs in the 8-bp core sequence (GCATACAT). Cre recombinase
   4838..5268    +  protein_bind   gypsy insulator: chromatin insulator from Drosophila Su(Hw), CP190, and Mod(mdg4)67.2
   5291..5415    +  protein_bind   attR1: mutant version of attR; recombination site for the Gateway® LR reaction LR Clonase™
   5440..5470    +  promoter       lac UV5 promoter: E. coli lac promoter with an "up" mutation
   5494..5523    +  promoter       cat promoter (fragment): promoter of the E. coli cat gene encoding chloramphenicol acetyltransferase
   5524..6183    +  CDS            CmR: chloramphenicol acetyltransferase; cat; confers resistance to chloramphenicol
   6362..6520    +  CDS            ccdA (fragment): CCDA_ECO57 - Also known as H, letA. Experimental evidence at protein level: Swiss-Prot protein existence level 1. Antitoxin component of a type II toxin-antitoxin (TA) system which inhibits the post-segregational killing (PSK) of plasmid-free cells, also referred to as a plasmid addiction system. Binds to and blocks the activity of CcdB; will also remove bound CcdB protein from the CcdB-GyrA complex by forming a CcdA-CcdB complex, a process termed rejuvenation. Functions as a transcriptional corepressor for the ccdAB operon, repression also requires CcdB (By similarity). From Escherichia coli
   6525..6827    +  CDS            ccdB: CCDB_ECOLI - Also known as G, letB, letD. Experimental evidence at protein level: Swiss-Prot protein existence level 1. Toxic component of a type II toxin-antitoxin (TA) system, functioning in plasmid maintainence. Responsible for the post- segregational killing (PSK) of plasmid-free cells, also referred to as a plasmid addiction system. Half-life of over 2 hours. Cell killing by CcdB is accompanied by filamentation, defects in chromosome and plasmid segregation, defects in cell division, formation of anucleate cells, decreased DNA synthesis and plasmid loss. Interferes with the activity of DN
   6871..6995    -  protein_bind   attR2: mutant version of attR; recombination site for the Gateway® LR reaction LR Clonase™
   7183..7249    +  intron         Mhc intron: modified Drosophila myosin heavy chain intron 16 (Pfeiffer et al., 2010)
   7323..7928    +  CDS            lexA: LEXA_ECOLI - Also known as exrA, spr, tsl, umuA. Experimental evidence at protein level: Swiss-Prot protein existence level 1. Represses a number of genes involved in the response to DNA damage (SOS response), including recA and lexA. Binds to the 16 bp palindromic sequence 5'-CTGTATATATATACAG-3'. In the presence of single- stranded DNA, RecA interacts with LexA causing an autocatalytic cleavage which disrupts the DNA-binding part of LexA, leading to derepression of the SOS regulon and eventually DNA repair. Implicated in hydroxy radical-mediated cell death induced by hydroxyurea treatment (Pu
   7932..8432    +  CDS            qa-1f (fragment): QA1F_NEUCR - Protein predicted: Swiss-Prot protein existence level 4. Transcription activation of genes for enzymes and proteins of quinate metabolism by binding to a 16 base-pair sequence (consensus 5'- GGRTAARYRYTTAYCC-3') in front of each Qa genes. From Neurospora crassa (strain ATCC 24698 / 74-OR23-1A / CBS 708.71 / DSM 1257 / FGSC 987).
   8459..9109    -  CDS            P74 (fragment): PIF0_NPVAC - Experimental evidence at protein level: Swiss-Prot protein existence level 1. Plays an essential role for oral infectivity of occlusion- derived virus (ODV) and functions also in host midgut attachment and fusion by binding to a specific host receptor. From Autographa californica nuclear polyhedrosis virus (AcMNPV).
   9123..9553    +  protein_bind   gypsy insulator: chromatin insulator from Drosophila Su(Hw), CP190, and Mod(mdg4)67.2
   9587..9656    +  protein_bind   attB: attB site for the φC31 integrase (Groth et al., 2000) phage φC31 integrase
   9875..9893    -  promoter       T3 promoter: promoter for bacteriophage T3 RNA polymerase
   9936..9958    -  protein_bind   lac operator (fragment): The lac repressor binds to the lac operator to inhibit transcription in E. coli. This inhibition can be relieved by adding lactose or isopropyl-β-D-thiogalactopyranoside (IPTG). lac repressor encoded by lacI
   9962..9992    -  promoter       lac promoter: promoter for the E. coli lac operon
  10007..10028   -  protein_bind   CAP binding site: CAP binding activates transcription in the presence of cAMP. E. coli catabolite activator protein
  10041..10133   -  CDS            lacI (fragment): lac repressor; lacI; The lac repressor binds to the lac operator to inhibit transcription in E. coli. This inhibition can be relieved by adding lactose or isopropyl-β-D-thiogalactopyranoside (IPTG).
  10316..10904   -  rep_origin     ori: high-copy-number ColE1/pMB1/pBR322/pUC origin of replication
  11075..11935   -  CDS            AmpR: β-lactamase; bla; confers resistance to ampicillin, carbenicillin, and related antibiotics
  11936..12040   -  promoter       AmpR promoter: bla
