[The description below was written by a language model from this plasmid's Addgene catalogue record and pLannotate feature annotations shown in this document.]
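Description:
pBID2_Gateway>LexQF is a 12,063 bp empty Gateway destination vector for making Drosophila driver lines that express the hybrid transcription factor LexA:QF under the control of regulatory DNA chosen by the user. It is built on the pBID2 backbone and replicates in E. coli from a high-copy ColE1/pUC origin, with an f1 origin also present. Ampicillin resistance is carried on the backbone and chloramphenicol resistance lies within the Gateway cassette. Because that cassette also contains the ccdB toxin gene, the unrecombined plasmid must be maintained in a ccdB-tolerant strain.

The payload begins with the attR1–CmR–ccdB–attR2 cassette, which is replaced by an enhancer or other gene regulatory fragment through an LR reaction with an entry clone. Downstream, according to the depositor, lie a DSCP synthetic core promoter and a Syn21 translational enhancer. The feature table does not annotate these two elements, but it does detect a modified Mhc intron in this region. These are followed by the open reading frame fusing the bacterial LexA DNA-binding domain to the activation domain of Neurospora QF (qa-1f), and then by a p10 3' UTR. The annotated baculoviral P74 fragment on the opposite strand most likely reflects this AcMNPV-derived p10 region. The introduced sequence thus dictates where LexA:QF is made, allowing it to activate LexAop-linked transgenes.

Gypsy insulators flank the whole expression unit to even out expression across genomic insertion sites. A φC31 attB site permits site-specific integration into attP landing sites, and mini-white, which has an adjacent loxP site, provides an eye-colour marker for identifying transformants. The associated work concerns temporal control of independent transgenes in distinct Drosophila tissues.
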