Addgene plasmid #173727: pBID2_Gateway>LexQF
Purpose: (Empty Backbone) Drosophila LexA:QF expression under introduced sequence control, PhiC31 transgenesis
Depositing lab: Brian McCabe. Depositing organization: Swiss Federal Institute of Technology (EPFL). Publication: Tools for synchronous temporal control of independent transgenes in discrete Drosophila tissues. Ruchti E, McCabe BD. bioRxiv 2026.02.02.703225 10.64898/2026.02.02.703225.
Backbone
  Vector backbone: pBID2
  Backbone manufacturer: Evelyne Ruchti and Brian McCabe
  Backbone size (bp): 12063
  Vector type: Insect Expression ; Gateway Destination vector
  Selectable markers: Drosophila mini-white
Growth in bacteria
  Bacterial resistance: Chloramphenicol and Ampicillin, 25 & 100 μg/mL
  Growth temperature: 37°C
  Growth strain: ccdB Survival
  Copy number: High Copy
Gene/Insert
  Gene/Insert name: None
  Mutation: LexA DNA binding domain, QF activation domain
Terms and licenses: Academic/Nonprofit Terms; Industry Terms: Not Available to Industry
Depositor comments: The insert begins with a Gateway attR destination cloning cassette (for insertion of gene regulatory sequences), followed by a DSCP synthetic core promoter, a Syn21 translation enhancer, a LexA:QF hybrid transcription factor (LexA DNA binding domain, QF activation domain) followed by a p10 3' untranslated region. The insert is flanked by Gypsy insulator sequences to enable more homogeneous transgene expression at diverse genetic insertion sites. The backbone includes a phiC31 attB sequence for targeted transgenesis and a mini-white gene to allow transgene selection. Please visit https://doi.org/10.64898/2026.02.02.703225 for bioRxiv preprint.
How to cite: pBID2_Gateway>LexQF was a gift from Brian McCabe (Addgene plasmid # 173727 ; http://n2t.net/addgene:173727 ; RRID:Addgene_173727)
